Addgene plasmid #149328: pDONR223 SARS-CoV-2 ORF9Bwu_nostop
Purpose: Gateway-compatible Entry vector, with insert of ORF9Bwu gene's CDS from SARS-CoV-2 genome definition in Wu et al, Nature 2020. Does not contain stop codon.
Depositing lab: Fritz Roth. Depositing organization: Sinai Health System. Publication: A Comprehensive, Flexible Collection of SARS-CoV-2 Coding Regions. Kim DK, Knapp JJ, Kuang D, Chawla A, Cassonnet P, Lee H, Sheykhkarimli D, Samavarchi-Tehrani P, Abdouni H, Rayhan A, Li R, Pogoutse O, Coyaud E, van der Werf S, Demeret C, Gingras AC, Taipale M, Raught B, Jacob Y, Roth FP. G3 (Bethesda). 2020 Aug 6. pii: g3.120.401554. doi: 10.1534/g3.120.401554. PubMed 32763951.
Backbone
  Vector backbone: pDONR223
  Backbone manufacturer: Rual et al, Genome Res. 14:2128-2135, 2004.
  Backbone size w/o insert (bp): 5005
  Vector type: Gateway-compatible Entry vector
Growth in bacteria
  Bacterial resistance: Spectinomycin, 50 μg/mL
  Growth temperature: 37°C
  Growth strain: DH5alpha
  Copy number: Unknown
Gene/Insert
  Gene/Insert name: ORF9Bwu
  Species: SARS-CoV-2 isolate Wuhan-Hu-1
  Insert size (bp): 219
  Mutation: Many synonymous changes due to codon optimization
  Cloning method: Gateway Cloning
  Sequencing primers: 5′ M13F; 3′ M13R
Resource information
  A portion of this plasmid was derived from a plasmid made by: PCR amplified from N gene sequence
Terms and licenses: Academic/Nonprofit Terms; Industry Terms
How to cite: pDONR223 SARS-CoV-2 ORF9Bwu_nostop was a gift from Fritz Roth (Addgene plasmid # 149328 ; http://n2t.net/addgene:149328 ; RRID:Addgene_149328)
