[The description below was written by a language model from this plasmid's Addgene catalogue record and pLannotate feature annotations shown in this document.]
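Description:
pDONR223 SARS-CoV-2 ORF9Bwu_nostop is a Gateway-compatible entry clone built on the pDONR223 backbone and propagated in E. coli. It is maintained through a high-copy ColE1/pUC-type origin and selected with spectinomycin via the aadA (SmR) aminoglycoside adenylyltransferase gene. A class 1 integron Pc promoter fragment and a short gentamicin acetyltransferase remnant lie just upstream of this gene. The sequenced plasmid is about 3.0 kb, smaller than the 5,005 bp listed for the empty donor vector. This is expected, because the BP reaction swaps the donor's larger selection cassette for the short insert.

The payload is the 219 bp ORF9Bwu coding sequence, as defined in the Wu et al. annotation of the SARS-CoV-2 Wuhan-Hu-1 genome. It was PCR-amplified from a codon-optimized N gene sequence, so it carries many synonymous changes relative to the virus. The annotation software matched this region by homology to a SARS-CoV protein (Y14_SARS). The ORF sits between two attL recombination sites; the software calls one of them attL3 and the other attL2. rrnB T1 and T2 terminators lie upstream and shield the insert from read-through transcription. A T7 promoter sits beyond the attL2 site, and small lacZα and lacI fragments are backbone remnants. The entry clone has no promoter intended for expressing the ORF.

Because the stop codon is omitted, LR recombination into destination vectors can place the ORF in frame with C-terminal tags or fusion partners. The plasmid belongs to a collection of SARS-CoV-2 coding regions intended for flexible transfer into expression vectors.
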