Features (pLannotate 1.2.2; 12 found; start..end, strand, type, name):
    141..168     -  terminator     rrnB T2 terminator: transcription terminator T2 from the E. coli rrnB gene
    300..343     +  terminator     rrnB T1 terminator: Escherichia coli rrnB; transcription terminator T1 from the E. coli rrnB gene
    390..426     -  CDS            lacZα (fragment): LacZα fragment of β-galactosidase; lacZ fragment
    443..538     +  protein_bind   attL3: mutant version of attL; recombination site for the Gateway® LR reaction LR Clonase™
    541..750     +  CDS            Y14_SARS: Experimental evidence at protein level: Swiss-Prot protein existence level 1. From Severe acute respiratory syndrome coronavirus (SARS-CoV).
    761..860     -  protein_bind   attL2: mutant version of attL; recombination site for the Gateway® LR reaction LR Clonase™
    878..896     -  promoter       T7 promoter: promoter for bacteriophage T7 RNA polymerase
   1086..1109    +  promoter       Pc promoter (fragment): intI1 (promoter lies within the coding sequence); class 1 integron promoter
   1285..1341    +  CDS            GmR (fragment): gentamycin acetyltransferase; aacC1; confers resistance to gentamycin
   1348..2139    +  CDS            SmR: aminoglycoside adenylyltransferase (Murphy, 1985); aadA; confers resistance to spectinomycin and streptomycin
   2232..2820    +  rep_origin     ori: high-copy-number ColE1/pMB1/pBR322/pUC origin of replication
   3003..86      +  CDS            lacI (fragment) (across the origin): lac repressor; lacI; The lac repressor binds to the lac operator to inhibit transcription in E. coli. This inhibition can be relieved by adding lactose or isopropyl-β-D-thiogalactopyranoside (IPTG).
>Addgene plasmid #149328 | pDONR223 SARS-CoV-2 ORF9Bwu_nostop | addgene full sequence | sequence record 296489 | Addgene NGS Result
ATACGCAAACCGCCTCTCCCCGCGCGTTGGCCGATTCATTAATGCAGCTGGCACGACAGGTTTCCCGACT
GGAAAGCGGGCAGTGAGCGCAACGCAATTAATACGCGTACCGCTAGCCAGGAAGAGTTTGTAGAAACGCA
AAAAGGCCATCCGTCAGGATGGCCTTCTGCTTAGTTTGATGCCTGGCAGTTTATGGCGGGCGTCCTGCCC
GCCACCCTCCGGGCCGTTGCTTCACAACGTTCAAATCCGCTCCCGGCGGATTTGTCCTACTCAGGAGAGC
GTTCACCGACAAACAACAGATAAAACGAAAGGCCCAGTCTTCCGACTGAGCCTTTCGTTTTATTTGATGC
CTGGCAGTTCCCTACTCTCGCGTTAACGCTAGCATGGATGTTTTCCCAGTCACGACGTTGTAAAACGACG
GCCAGTCTTAAGCTCGGGCCCCAAATAATGATTTTATTTTGACTGATAGTGACCTGTTCGTTGCAACAAA
TTGATGAGCAATGCTTTTTTATAATGCCAACTTTGTACAAAAAAGTTGGCATGCTGCAATCGTGCTACAA
CTTCCTCAAGGAACAACATTGCCAAAAGGCTTCTACGCAGAAGGGAGCAGAGGCGGCAGTCAAGCCTCTT
CTCGTTCCTCATCACGTAGTCGCAACAGTTCAAGAAATTCAACTCCAGGCAGCAGTAGGGGAACTTCTCC
TGCTAGAATGGCTGGCAATGGCGGTGATGCTGCTCTTGCTTTGCTGCTGCTTGACAGATTACCCAACTTT
CTTGTACAAAGTTGGCATTATAAGAAAGCATTGCTTATCAATTTGTTGCAACGAACAGGTCACTATCAGT
CAAAATAAAATCATTATTTGCCATCCAGCTGATATCCCCTATAGTGAGTCGTATTACATGGTCATAGCTG
TTTCCTGGCAGCTCTGGCCCGTGTCTCAAAATCTCTGATGTTACATTGCACAAGATAAAAATATATCATC
ATGCCTCCTCTAGACCAGCCAGGACAGAAATGCCTCGACTTCGCTGCTACCCAAGGTTGCCGGGTGACGC
ACACCGTGGAAACGGATGAAGGCACGAACCCAGTGGACATAAGCCTGTTCGGTTCGTAAGCTGTAATGCA
AGTAGCGTATGCGCTCACGCAACTGGTCCAGAACCTTGACCGAACGCAGCGGTGGTAACGGCGCAGTGGC
GGTTTTCATGGCTTGTTATGACTGTTTTTTTGGGGTACAGTCTATGCCTCGGGCATCCAAGCAGCAAGCG
CGTTACGCCGTGGGTCGATGTTTGATGTTATGGAGCAGCAACGATGTTACGCAGCAGGGCAGTCGCCCTA
AAACAAAGTTAAACATTATGAGGGAAGCGGTGATCGCCGAAGTATCGACTCAACTATCAGAGGTAGTTGG
CGTCATCGAGCGCCATCTCGAACCGACGTTGCTGGCCGTACATTTGTACGGCTCCGCAGTGGATGGCGGC
CTGAAGCCACACAGTGATATTGATTTGCTGGTTACGGTGACCGTAAGGCTTGATGAAACAACGCGGCGAG
CTTTGATCAACGACCTTTTGGAAACTTCGGCTTCCCCTGGAGAGAGCGAGATTCTCCGCGCTGTAGAAGT
CACCATTGTTGTGCACGACGACATCATTCCGTGGCGTTATCCAGCTAAGCGCGAACTGCAATTTGGAGAA
TGGCAGCGCAATGACATTCTTGCAGGTATCTTCGAGCCAGCCACGATCGACATTGATCTGGCTATCTTGC
TGACAAAAGCAAGAGAACATAGCGTTGCCTTGGTAGGTCCAGCGGCGGAGGAACTCTTTGATCCGGTTCC
TGAACAGGATCTATTTGAGGCGCTAAATGAAACCTTAACGCTATGGAACTCGCCGCCCGACTGGGCTGGC
GATGAGCGAAATGTAGTGCTTACGTTGTCCCGCATTTGGTACAGCGCAGTAACCGGCAAAATCGCGCCGA
AGGATGTCGCTGCCGACTGGGCAATGGAGCGCCTGCCGGCCCAGTATCAGCCCGTCATACTTGAAGCTAG
ACAGGCTTATCTTGGACAAGAAGAAGATCGCTTGGCCTCGCGCGCAGATCAGTTGGAAGAATTTGTCCAC
TACGTGAAAGGCGAGATCACCAAGGTAGTCGGCAAATAACCCTCGAGCCACCCATGACCAAAATCCCTTA
ACGTGAGTTACGCGTCGTTCCACTGAGCGTCAGACCCCGTAGAAAAGATCAAAGGATCTTCTTGAGATCC
TTTTTTTCTGCGCGTAATCTGCTGCTTGCAAACAAAAAAACCACCGCTACCAGCGGTGGTTTGTTTGCCG
GATCAAGAGCTACCAACTCTTTTTCCGAAGGTAACTGGCTTCAGCAGAGCGCAGATACCAAATACTGTTC
TTCTAGTGTAGCCGTAGTTAGGCCACCACTTCAAGAACTCTGTAGCACCGCCTACATACCTCGCTCTGCT
AATCCTGTTACCAGTGGCTGCTGCCAGTGGCGATAAGTCGTGTCTTACCGGGTTGGACTCAAGACGATAG
TTACCGGATAAGGCGCAGCGGTCGGGCTGAACGGGGGGTTCGTGCACACAGCCCAGCTTGGAGCGAACGA
CCTACACCGAACTGAGATACCTACAGCGTGAGCTATGAGAAAGCGCCACGCTTCCCGAAGGGAGAAAGGC
GGACAGGTATCCGGTAAGCGGCAGGGTCGGAACAGGAGAGCGCACGAGGGAGCTTCCAGGGGGAAACGCC
TGGTATCTTTATAGTCCTGTCGGGTTTCGCCACCTCTGACTTGAGCGTCGATTTTTGTGATGCTCGTCAG
GGGGGCGGAGCCTATGGAAAAACGCCAGCAACGCGGCCTTTTTACGGTTCCTGGCCTTTTGCTGGCCTTT
TGCTCACATGTTCTTTCCTGCGTTATCCCCTGATTCTGTGGATAACCGTATTACCGCCTTTGAGTGAGCT
GATACCGCTCGCCGCAGCCGAACGACCGAGCGCAGCGAGTCAGTGAGCGAGGAAGCGGAAGAGCGCCCA
