>Addgene plasmid #149328 | pDONR223 SARS-CoV-2 ORF9Bwu_nostop | depositor partial sequence | sequence record 291935 | Inserted CDS without stop codon
ATGCTGCAATCGTGCTACAACTTCCTCAAGGAACAACATTGCCAAAAGGCTTCTACGCAGAAGGGAGCAG
AGGCGGCAGTCAAGCCTCTTCTCGTTCCTCATCACGTAGTCGCAACAGTTCAAGAAATTCAACTCCAGGC
AGCAGTAGGGGAACTTCTCCTGCTAGAATGGCTGGCAATGGCGGTGATGCTGCTCTTGCTTTGCTGCTGC
TTGACAGAT
